Addgene plasmid #157629: pD649-HAsp-ISLR2_LRR1-7-COMP5AP-AviTag-9xHis
Purpose: Mammalian expression of cell-surface protein extracellular domain fused to COMP5AP-AviTag-9xHis. Protein is secreted from cells.
Depositing lab: Chris Garcia. Depositing organization: Stanford University. Publication: A Human IgSF Cell-Surface Interactome Reveals a Complex Network of Protein-Protein Interactions. Wojtowicz WM, Vielmetter J, Fernandes RA, Siepe DH, Eastman CL, Chisholm GB, Cox S, Klock H, Anderson PW, Rue SM, Miller JJ, Glaser SM, Bragstad ML, Vance J, Lam AW, Lesley SA, Zinn K, Garcia KC. Cell. 2020 Aug 20;182(4):1027-1043.e17. doi: 10.1016/j.cell.2020.07.025. PubMed 32822567.
Backbone
  Vector backbone: pD649
  Backbone size w/o insert (bp): 7153
  Vector type: Mammalian Expression
Growth in bacteria
  Bacterial resistance: Ampicillin, 100 μg/mL
  Growth temperature: 37°C
  Growth strain: DH5alpha
  Copy number: High Copy
Gene/Insert
  Gene/Insert name: ISLR2_LRR1-7 (alt name: ISRL2)
  Species: H. sapiens (human)
  Insert size (bp): 642
  Entrez Gene: ISLR2 (a.k.a. KIAA1465)
  Promoter: CMV/SP6
  Tag / fusion protein: COMP5AP-AviTag-9xHis (C terminal on backbone)
  Cloning method: Restriction Enzyme; 5′ cloning site GCGGCCGC (not destroyed); 3′ cloning site GGCGCGCC (not destroyed)
  Sequencing primers: 5′ ATTTAGGTGACACTATAG; 3′ CGTCGCACTCCATCACGGTG
Resource information
  A portion of this plasmid was derived from a plasmid made by: PCR of portion of gene synthesized by ThermoFisher
Terms and licenses: Academic/Nonprofit Terms; Industry Terms: Not Available to Industry
Depositor comments: Some plasmids in this collection may have an IS4-like element ISVsa5 family transposase upstream of the CMV promoter.
How to cite: pD649-HAsp-ISLR2_LRR1-7-COMP5AP-AviTag-9xHis was a gift from Chris Garcia (Addgene plasmid # 157629 ; http://n2t.net/addgene:157629 ; RRID:Addgene_157629)
