[The description below was written by a language model from this plasmid's Addgene catalogue record and pLannotate feature annotations shown in this document.]
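Description:
pD649-HAsp-ISLR2_LRR1-7-COMP5AP-AviTag-9xHis is a mammalian expression plasmid built on the pD649 backbone for producing a secreted, tagged fragment of the human cell-surface protein ISLR2. It is propagated in E. coli at high copy from a ColE1/pUC-type origin under ampicillin selection (AmpR). The annotated sequence also shows short kanamycin-resistance, lacZα and f1 ori remnants that are probably non-functional backbone leftovers. Downstream of the expression cassette, an SV40 early promoter and a bacterial EM7 promoter precede a puromycin N-acetyltransferase coding region and an SV40 poly(A) signal, which could allow puromycin selection in mammalian cells, although the record does not describe such use.

Expression is driven by the CMV enhancer/promoter with a fragment of CMV intron A. An SP6 promoter lies just upstream of the coding region and also serves as a sequencing primer site. The open reading frame begins with a signal peptide, named HAsp in the construct and partially matched by the annotation tool to an immunoglobulin heavy-chain leader. A 642 bp insert follows, encoding leucine-rich repeats 1–7 of the ISLR2 ectodomain and cloned between retained NotI and AscI sites. The tool labels this region as a mouse Islr homologue, but the catalogue specifies human ISLR2. The insert is fused at its C-terminus to the pentamerising coiled-coil of rat cartilage oligomeric matrix protein, human placental alkaline phosphatase, an AviTag for enzymatic biotinylation, and a polyhistidine tag (9xHis by name, annotated as 8xHis), ending in a bGH poly(A) signal.

The resulting secreted protein is a pentameric, enzymatically detectable reagent. Multimerisation raises avidity for weak extracellular interactions, in keeping with the plasmid's origin in a screen of human IgSF cell-surface protein interactions. The depositor notes that some plasmids in the collection may carry an IS4-like transposase insertion upstream of the CMV promoter.
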