Features (pLannotate 1.2.2; 24 found; start..end, strand, type, name):
    119..143     -  CDS            KanR (fragment): aminoglycoside phosphotransferase; aph(3')-Ia; confers resistance to kanamycin
    254..842     +  rep_origin     ori: high-copy-number ColE1/pMB1/pBR322/pUC origin of replication
   1067..1084    +  terminator     rrnB T2 terminator (fragment): transcription terminator T2 from the E. coli rrnB gene
   1109..1128    -  CDS            lacZα (fragment): LacZα fragment of β-galactosidase; lacZ fragment
   1584..1600    +  protein_bind   lac operator: The lac repressor binds to the lac operator to inhibit transcription in E. coli. This inhibition can be relieved by adding lactose or isopropyl-β-D-thiogalactopyranoside (IPTG). lac repressor encoded by lacI
   1843..2146    +  enhancer       CMV enhancer: human cytomegalovirus immediate early enhancer
   2147..2350    +  promoter       CMV promoter: human cytomegalovirus (CMV) immediate early promoter
   2486..2529    +  intron         CMV intron (fragment): modified intron A from human cytomegalovirus
   2581..2599    +  promoter       SP6 promoter: promoter for bacteriophage SP6 RNA polymerase
   2603..2640    +  CDS            IgH signal sequence (fragment): signal sequence from the mouse immunoglobulin heavy chain variable region
   2749..3408    +  CDS            Islr (fragment): ISLR_MOUSE - Experimental evidence at protein level: Swiss-Prot protein existence level 1. From Mus musculus (Mouse).
   3487..3666    +  CDS            Comp (fragment): COMP_RAT - Experimental evidence at protein level: Swiss-Prot protein existence level 1. May play a role in the structural integrity of cartilage via its interaction with other extracellular matrix proteins such as the collagens and fibronectin. Can mediate the interaction of chondrocytes with the cartilage extracellular matrix through interaction with cell surface integrin receptors. Could play a role in the pathogenesis of osteoarthritis. Potent suppressor of apoptosis in both primary chondrocytes and transformed cells. Suppresses apoptosis by blocking the activation of caspase-3 and by indu
   3654..5106    +  CDS            SEAP (fragment): secreted alkaline phosphatase from human placenta The natural enzyme has a C-terminal transmembrane sequence that is replaced by a GPI anchor.
   5131..5172    +  CDS            AviTag™ (fragment): peptide tag that allows for enzymatic biotinylation
   5176..5199    +  CDS            8xHis: 8xHis affinity tag
   5345..5456    +  polyA_signal   bGH poly(A) signal: bovine growth hormone polyadenylation signal
   5457..5565    +  rep_origin     f1 ori (fragment): f1 bacteriophage origin of replication; arrow indicates direction of (+) strand synthesis
   5579..5908    +  promoter       SV40 promoter: SV40 enhancer and early promoter
   5956..6003    +  promoter       EM7 promoter: synthetic bacterial promoter&nbsp
   6022..6621    +  CDS            PuroR (fragment): puromycin N-acetyltransferase; pac from Streptomyces; confers resistance to puromycin
   6631..6756    +  CDS            ble (fragment): BLE_KLEPN - Experimental evidence at protein level: Swiss-Prot protein existence level 1. Binding protein with a strong affinity to the bleomycin family of antibiotics. Binds to CL990; an antimitotic-antibiotic compound. From Klebsiella pneumoniae.
   6751..6872    +  polyA_signal   SV40 poly(A) signal: SV40 polyadenylation signal
   6925..7785    -  CDS            AmpR: β-lactamase; bla; confers resistance to ampicillin, carbenicillin, and related antibiotics
   7788..89      -  promoter       AmpR promoter (fragment) (across the origin): bla
>Addgene plasmid #157629 | pD649-HAsp-ISLR2_LRR1-7-COMP5AP-AviTag-9xHis | addgene full sequence | sequence record 382005 | Addgene NGS Result
TTTCAATATTATTGAAGCATTTATCAGGGTTATTGTCTCATGAGCGGATACATATTTGAATGTATTTAGA
AAAATAAACAAATAGGGGTCAGTGTTACAACCAATTAACCAATTCTGAACATTATCGCGAGCCCATTTAT
ACCTGAATATGGCTCATAACACCCCTTGCTCATGACCAAAATCCCTTAACGTGAGTTACGCGCGCGTCGT
TCCACTGAGCGTCAGACCCCGTAGAAAAGATCAAAGGATCTTCTTGAGATCCTTTTTTTCTGCGCGTAAT
CTGCTGCTTGCAAACAAAAAAACCACCGCTACCAGCGGTGGTTTGTTTGCCGGATCAAGAGCTACCAACT
CTTTTTCCGAAGGTAACTGGCTTCAGCAGAGCGCAGATACCAAATACTGTTCTTCTAGTGTAGCCGTAGT
TAGCCCACCACTTCAAGAACTCTGTAGCACCGCCTACATACCTCGCTCTGCTAATCCTGTTACCAGTGGC
TGCTGCCAGTGGCGATAAGTCGTGTCTTACCGGGTTGGACTCAAGACGATAGTTACCGGATAAGGCGCAG
CGGTCGGGCTGAACGGGGGGTTCGTGCACACAGCCCAGCTTGGAGCGAACGACCTACACCGAACTGAGAT
ACCTACAGCGTGAGCTATGAGAAAGCGCCACGCTTCCCGAAGGGAGAAAGGCGGACAGGTATCCGGTAAG
CGGCAGGGTCGGAACAGGAGAGCGCACGAGGGAGCTTCCAGGGGGAAACGCCTGGTATCTTTATAGTCCT
GTCGGGTTTCGCCACCTCTGACTTGAGCGTCGATTTTTGTGATGCTCGTCAGGGGGGCGGAGCCTATGGA
AAAACGCCAGCAACGCGGCCTTTTTACGGTTCCTGGCCTTTTGCTGGCCTTTTGCTCACATGTTCTTTCC
TGCGTTATCCCCTGATTCTGTGGATAACCGTATTACCGCCTTTGAGTGAGCTGATACCGCTCGCCGCAGC
CGAACGACCGAGCGCAGCGAGTCAGTGAGCGAGGAAGCGGAAGGCGAGAGTAGGGAACTGCCAGGCATCA
AACTAAGCAGAAGGCCCCTGACGGATGGCCTTTTTGCGTTTCTACAAACTCTTTCTGTGTTGTAAAACGA
CGGCCAGTCTTAAGCTCGGGCCCCCTGGGCGGTTCTGATAACGAGTAATCGTTAATCCGCAAATAACGTA
AAAACCCGCTTCGGCGGGTTTTTTTATGGGGGGAGTTTAGGGAAAGAGCATTTGTCAGAATATTTAAGGG
CGCCTGTCACTTTGCTTGATATATGAGAATTATTTAACCTTATAAATGAGAAAAAAGCAACGCACTTTAA
ATAAGATACGTTGCTTTTTCGATTGATGAACACCTATAATTAAACTATTCATCTATTATTTATGATTTTT
TGTATATACAATATTTCTAGTTTGTTAAAGAGAATTAAGAAAATAAATCTCGAAAATAATAAAGGGAAAA
TCAGTTTTTGATATCAAAATTATACATGTCAACGATAATACAAAATATAATACAAACTATAAGATGTTAT
CAGTATTTATTATCATTTAGAATAAATTTTGTGTCGCCCTTAATTGTGAGCGGATAACAATTACGAGCTT
CATGCACAGTGGCGTTGACTCAATATTGGCCATTAGCCATATTATTCATTGGTTATATAGCATAAATCAA
TATTGGCTATTGGCCATTGCATACGTTGTATCTATATCATAATATGTACATTTATATTGGCTCATGTCCA
ATATGACCGCCATGTTGGCATTGATTATTGACTAGTTATTAATAGTAATCAATTACGGGGTCATTAGTTC
ATAGCCCATATATGGAGTTCCGCGTTACATAACTTACGGTAAATGGCCCGCCTGGCTGACCGCCCAACGA
CCCCCGCCCATTGACGTCAATAATGACGTATGTTCCCATAGTAACGCCAATAGGGACTTTCCATTGACGT
CAATGGGTGGAGTATTTACGGTAAACTGCCCACTTGGCAGTACATCAAGTGTATCATATGCCAAGTACGC
CCCCTATTGACGTCAATGACGGTAAATGGCCCGCCTGGCATTATGCCCAGTACATGACCTTATGGGACTT
TCCTACTTGGCAGTACATCTACGTATTAGTCATCGCTATTACCATGGTGATGCGGTTTTGGCAGTACATC
AATGGGCGTGGATAGCGGTTTGACTCACGGGGATTTCCAAGTCTCCACCCCATTGACGTCAATGGGAGTT
TGTTTTGGCACCAAAATCAACGGGACTTTCCAAAATGTCGTAACAACTCCGCCCCATTGACGCAAATGGG
CGGTAGGCGTGTACGGTGGGAGGTCTATATAAGCAGAGCTCGTTTAGTGAACCGTCAGATCGCCTGGAGA
CGCCATCCACGCTGTTTTGACCTCCATAGAAGACACCGGGACCGATCCAGCCTCCGCGGCCGGGAACGGT
GCATTGGAACGCGGATTCCCCGTGCCAAGAGTGACGTAAGTACCGCCTATAGAGTCTATAGGCCCACCCC
CTTGGCTTCGTTAGAACGCGGCTACAATTAATACATAACCTTATGTATCATACACATACGATTTAGGTGA
CACTATAGAATAACATCCACTTTGCCTTTCTCTCCACAGGTGTCCACTCCCAGGTCCAACTGCACCTCGG
TTCTATCGAAAACGCGCCTGCTAGCGCCACCATGAAGACCATCATTGCCCTGAGCTACATCTTCTGCCTG
GTGTTCGCTGCGGCCGCCTCTTGTCCTGAACCTTGTGCCTGCGTGGACAAATACGCCCACCAGTTCGCCG
ACTGCGCCTACAAAGAACTGAGAGAGGTGCCAGAGGGCCTGCCTGCCAATGTGACAACACTGAGCCTGAG
CGCCAACAAGATCACCGTGCTGAGAAGAGGCGCCTTCGCCGATGTGACCCAAGTGACATCTCTGTGGCTG
GCCCACAACGAAGTGCGGACAGTTGAACCTGGTGCTCTGGCCGTTCTGAGCCAGCTGAAGAACCTGGACC
TGAGCCACAACTTCATCAGCAGCTTCCCTTGGAGCGACCTGCGGAATCTGTCTGCTCTGCAGCTGCTGAA
GATGAACCACAACCGGCTGGGAAGCCTGCCTAGAGATGCTCTGGGAGCACTGCCCGATCTGCGGAGCCTG
AGAATCAACAACAACAGACTGCGGACACTGGCCCCAGGCACCTTTGATGCTCTGAGCGCTCTGTCTCACC
TCCAGCTGTATCACAACCCCTTCCACTGTGGCTGTGGCCTCGTTTGGCTTCAAGCCTGGGCCGCCAGTAC
CAGAGTGTCTCTGCCTGAGCCAGACTCTATCGCCTGTGCCTCTCCACCAGCTCTGCAGGGCGTTCCAGTG
TACAGACTTCCTGCTCTGCCTTGCGCTCCTGGCGCGCCGGAAGATCAAGTTGATCCAAGATTGATTGATG
GCAAGGGCGGATCTCTGGAGGTGCTGTTCCAGGGACCAGGCGGAAGCGGCAATCCCGGCGGCGATCTGGC
CCCCCAGATGCTGCGCGAGCTGCAGGAGACCAATGCCGCCCTGCAGGACGTGCGCGAGCTGCTGCGCCAC
CGCGTGAAGGAGATCACCTTCCTGAAGAACACCGTGATGGAGTGCGACGCCTGCGGTATGCAGCCCTCTA
GAGGCTCCGGCTCCATCATCCCAGTTGAGGAGGAGAACCCGGACTTCTGGAACCGCGAGGCAGCCGAGGC
CCTGGGTGCCGCCAAGAAGCTGCAGCCTGCACAGACAGCCGCCAAGAACCTCATCATCTTCCTGGGCGAT
GGGATGGGGGTGTCTACGGTGACAGCTGCCAGGATCCTAAAAGGGCAGAAGAAGGACAAACTGGGGCCTG
AGATACCCCTGGCCATGGACCGCTTCCCATATGTGGCTCTGTCCAAGACATACAATGTAGACAAACATGT
GCCAGACAGTGGAGCCACAGCCACGGCCTACCTGTGCGGGGTCAAGGGCAACTTCCAGACCATTGGCTTG
AGTGCAGCCGCCCGCTTTAACCAGTGCAACACGACACGCGGCAACGAGGTCATCTCCGTGATGAATCGGG
CCAAGAAAGCAGGGAAGTCAGTGGGAGTGGTAACCACCACACGAGTGCAGCACGCCTCGCCAGCCGGCAC
CTACGCCCACACGGTGAACCGCAACTGGTACTCGGACGCCGACGTGCCTGCCTCGGCCCGCCAGGAGGGG
TGCCAGGACATCGCTACGCAGCTCATCTCCAACATGGACATTGACGTGATCCTAGGTGGAGGCCGAAAGT
ACATGTTTCGCATGGGAACCCCAGACCCTGAGTACCCAGATGACTACAGCCAAGGTGGGACCAGGCTGGA
CGGGAAGAATCTGGTGCAGGAATGGCTGGCGAAGCGCCAGGGTGCCCGGTATGTGTGGAACCGCACTGAG
CTCATGCAGGCTTCCCTGGACCCGTCTGTGACCCATCTCATGGGTCTCTTTGAGCCTGGAGACATGAAAT
ACGAGATCCACCGAGACTCCACACTGGACCCCTCCCTGATGGAGATGACAGAGGCTGCCCTGCGCCTGCT
GAGCAGGAACCCCCGCGGCTTCTTCCTCTTCGTGGAGGGTGGTCGCATCGACCATGGTCATCATGAAAGC
AGGGCTTACCGGGCACTGACTGAGACGATCATGTTCGACGACGCCATTGAGAGGGCGGGCCAGCTCACCA
GCGAGGAGGACACGCTGAGCCTCGTCACTGCCGACCACTCCCACGTCTTCTCCTTCGGAGGCTACCCCCT
GCGAGGGAGCTCCATCTTCGGGCTGGCCCCTGGCAAGGCCCGGGACAGGAAGGCCTACACGGTCCTCCTA
TACGGAAACGGTCCAGGCTATGTGCTCAAGGACGGCGCCCGGCCGGATGTTACCGAGAGCGAGAGCGGGA
GCCCCGAGTATCGGCAGCAGTCAGCAGTGCCCCTGGACGAAGAGACCCACGCAGGCGAGGACGTGGCGGT
GTTCGCGCGCGGCCCGCAGGCGCACCTGGTTCACGGCGTGCAGGAGCAGACCTTCATAGCGCACGTCATG
GCCTTCGCCGCCTGCCTGGAGCCCTACACCGCCTGCGACCTGGCGCCCCCCGCCGGCACCACCGACGCCG
CGCACCCGGGTGGCGGAGGACTGAACGACATCTTCGAGGCTCAGAAAATCGAATGGCACGAACATCACCA
TCACCATCACCATCACCATTAAGGCCGGCCTGTAGTCACTGGCACAACGCGTTACCCGGTAAGCCAATCG
GGTATACACGGTCGTCATACTGCAGACAGGGTTCTTCTACTTTGCAAGATAGTCTTGAGTAGTAAAATAA
ATAGATAGAGAAAATCAGCCTCGACTGTGCCTTCTAGTTGCCAGCCATCTGTTGTTTGCCCCTCCCCCGT
GCCTTCCTTGACCCTGGAAGGTGCCACTCCCACTGTCCTTTCCTAATAAAATGAGGAAATTGCATCACAA
CACTCAACCCTATCTCGGTCTATTCTTTTGATTTATAAGGGATTTTGCCGATTTCGGCCTATTGGTTAAA
AAATGAGCTGATTTAACAAAAATTTAACGCGAATTAATTCTGTGGAATGTGTGTCAGTTAGGGTGTGGAA
AGTCCCCAGGCTCCCCAGCAGGCAGAAGTATGCAAAGCATGCATCTCAATTAGTCAGCAACCAGGTGTGG
AAAGTCCCCAGGCTCCCCAGCAGGCAGAAGTATGCAAAGCATGCATCTCAATTAGTCAGCAACCATAGTC
CCGCCCCTAACTCCGCCCATCCCGCCCCTAACTCCGCCCAGTTCCGCCCATTCTCCGCCCCATGGCTGAC
TAATTTTTTTTATTTATGCAGAGGCCGAGGCCGCCTCTGCCTCTGAGCTATTCCAGAAGTAGTGAGGAGG
CTTTTTTGGAGGCCTAGGCTTTTGCAAAAAGCTCCCGGGAGCTTGTATATCCATTTTCGGATCTGATCAG
CACGTGTTGACAATTAATCATCGGCATAGTATATCGGCATAGTATAATACGACAAGGTGAGGAACTAAAC
CATGACCGAGTACAAGCCCACGGTGCGCCTCGCCACCCGCGACGACGTCCCCAGGGCCGTACGCACCCTC
GCCGCCGCGTTCGCCGACTACCCCGCCACGCGCCACACCGTCGATCCGGACCGCCACATCGAGCGGGTCA
CCGAGCTGCAAGAACTCTTCCTCACGCGCGTCGGGCTCGACATCGGCAAGGTGTGGGTCGCGGACGACGG
CGCCGCGGTGGCGGTCTGGACCACGCCGGAGAGCGTCGAAGCGGGGGCGGTGTTCGCCGAGATCGGCCCG
CGCATGGCCGAGTTGAGCGGTTCCCGGCTGGCCGCGCAGCAACAGATGGAAGGCCTCCTGGCGCCGCACC
GGCCCAAGGAGCCCGCGTGGTTCCTGGCCACCGTCGGCGTCTCGCCCGACCACCAGGGCAAGGGTCTGGG
CAGCGCCGTCGTGCTCCCCGGAGTGGAGGCGGCCGAGCGCGCCGGGGTGCCCGCCTTCCTGGAGACATCC
GCGCCCCGCAACCTCCCCTTCTACGAGCGGCTCGGCTTCACCGTCACCGCCGACGTCGAGGTGCCCGAAG
GACCGCGCACCTGGTGCATGACCCGCAAGCCCGGTGCCTGACACGTGCTACGAGATTTCGATTCCACCGC
CGCCTTCTATGAAAGGTTGGGCTTCGGAATCGTTTTCCGGGACGCCGGCTGGATGATCCTCCAGCGCGGG
GATCTCATGCTGGAGTTCTTCGCCCACCCCAACTTGTTTATTGCAGCTTATAATGGTTACAAATAAAGCA
ATAGCATCACAAATTTCACAAATAAAGCATTTTTTTCACTGCATTCTAGTTGTGGTTTGTCCAAACTCAT
CAATGTATCTTATCATGTCTGTATACCGTCGACCTCTAGCTAGAGCTTGGCGTAATCATGGTCATTACCA
ATGCTTAATCAGTGAGGCACCTATCTCAGCGATCTGTCTATTTCGTTCATCCATAGTTGCCTGACTCCCC
GTCGTGTAGATAACTACGATACGGGAGGGCTTACCATCTGGCCCCAGCGCTGCGATGATACCGCGAGAAC
CACGCTCACCGGCTCCGGATTTATCAGCAATAAACCAGCCAGCCGGAAGGGCCGAGCGCAGAAGTGGTCC
TGCAACTTTATCCGCCTCCATCCAGTCTATTAATTGTTGCCGGGAAGCTAGAGTAAGTAGTTCGCCAGTT
AATAGTTTGCGCAACGTTGTTGCCATCGCTACAGGCATCGTGGTGTCACGCTCGTCGTTTGGTATGGCTT
CATTCAGCTCCGGTTCCCAACGATCAAGGCGAGTTACATGATCCCCCATGTTGTGCAAAAAAGCGGTTAG
CTCCTTCGGTCCTCCGATCGTTGTCAGAAGTAAGTTGGCCGCAGTGTTATCACTCATGGTTATGGCAGCA
CTGCATAATTCTCTTACTGTCATGCCATCCGTAAGATGCTTTTCTGTGACTGGTGAGTACTCAACCAAGT
CATTCTGAGAATAGTGTATGCGGCGACCGAGTTGCTCTTGCCCGGCGTCAATACGGGATAATACCGCGCC
ACATAGCAGAACTTTAAAAGTGCTCATCATTGGAAAACGTTCTTCGGGGCGAAAACTCTCAAGGATCTTA
CCGCTGTTGAGATCCAGTTCGATGTAACCCACTCGTGCACCCAACTGATCTTCAGCATCTTTTACTTTCA
CCAGCGTTTCTGGGTGAGCAAAAACAGGAAGGCAAAATGCCGCAAAAAAGGGAATAAGGGCGACACGGAA
ATGTTGAATACTCATATTCTTCCTT
