>Addgene plasmid #157629 | pD649-HAsp-ISLR2_LRR1-7-COMP5AP-AviTag-9xHis | depositor partial sequence | sequence record 304368 | ISLR2_LRR1-7
TCTTGTCCTGAACCTTGTGCCTGCGTGGACAAATACGCCCACCAGTTCGCCGACTGCGCCTACAAAGAAC
TGAGAGAGGTGCCAGAGGGCCTGCCTGCCAATGTGACAACACTGAGCCTGAGCGCCAACAAGATCACCGT
GCTGAGAAGAGGCGCCTTCGCCGATGTGACCCAAGTGACATCTCTGTGGCTGGCCCACAACGAAGTGCGG
ACAGTTGAACCTGGTGCTCTGGCCGTTCTGAGCCAGCTGAAGAACCTGGACCTGAGCCACAACTTCATCA
GCAGCTTCCCTTGGAGCGACCTGCGGAATCTGTCTGCTCTGCAGCTGCTGAAGATGAACCACAACCGGCT
GGGAAGCCTGCCTAGAGATGCTCTGGGAGCACTGCCCGATCTGCGGAGCCTGAGAATCAACAACAACAGA
CTGCGGACACTGGCCCCAGGCACCTTTGATGCTCTGAGCGCTCTGTCTCACCTCCAGCTGTATCACAACC
CCTTCCACTGTGGCTGTGGCCTCGTTTGGCTTCAAGCCTGGGCCGCCAGTACCAGAGTGTCTCTGCCTGA
GCCAGACTCTATCGCCTGTGCCTCTCCACCAGCTCTGCAGGGCGTTCCAGTGTACAGACTTCCTGCTCTG
CCTTGCGCTCCT
